>Addgene plasmid #73980 | CAG-mCherry-Otx2shRNA2 | depositor full sequence | sequence record 139245 | CAG-mCherry-Otx2shRNA2
GTCGACATTGATTATTGACTAGTTATTAATAGTAATCAATTACGGGGTCATTAGTTCATAGCCCATATAT
GGAGTTCCGCGTTACATAACTTACGGTAAATGGCCCGCCTGGCTGACCGCCCAACGACCCCCGCCCATTG
ACGTCAATAATGACGTATGTTCCCATAGTAACGCCAATAGGGACTTTCCATTGACGTCAATGGGTGGACT
ATTTACGGTAAACTGCCCACTTGGCAGTACATCAAGTGTATCATATGCCAAGTACGCCCCCTATTGACGT
CAATGACGGTAAATGGCCCGCCTGGCATTATGCCCAGTACATGACCTTATGGGACTTTCCTACTTGGCAG
TACATCTACGTATTAGTCATCGCTATTACCATGGGTCGAGGTGAGCCCCACGTTCTGCTTCACTCTCCCC
ATCTCCCCCCCCTCCCCACCCCCAATTTTGTATTTATTTATTTTTTAATTATTTTGTGCAGCGATGGGGG
CGGGGGGGGGGGGGGCGCGCGCCAGGCGGGGCGGGGCGGGGCGAGGGGCGGGGCGGGGCGAGGCGGAGAG
GTGCGGCGGCAGCCAATCAGAGCGGCGCGCTCCGAAAGTTTCCTTTTATGGCGAGGCGGCGGCGGCGGCG
GCCCTATAAAAAGCGAAGCGCGCGGCGGGCGGGAGTCGCTGCGTTGCCTTCGCCCCGTGCCCCGCTCCGC
GCCGCCTCGCGCCGCCCGCCCCGGCTCTGACTGACCGCGTTACTCCCACAGGTGAGCGGGCGGGACGGCC
CTTCTCCTCCGGGCTGTAATTAGCGCTTGGTTTAATGACGGCTCGTTTCTTTTCTGTGGCTGCGTGAAAG
CCTTAAAGGGCTCCGGGAGGGCCCTTTGTGCGGGGGGGAGCGGCTCGGGGGGTGCGTGCGTGTGTGTGTG
CGTGGGGAGCGCCGCGTGCGGCCCGCGCTGCCCGGCGGCTGTGAGCGCTGCGGGCGCGGCGCGGGGCTTT
GTGCGCTCCGCGTGTGCGCGAGGGGAGCGCGGCCGGGGGCGGTGCCCCGCGGTGCGGGGGGGCTGCGAGG
GGAACAAAGGCTGCGTGCGGGGTGTGTGCGTGGGGGGGTGAGCAGGGGGTGTGGGCGCGGCGGTCGGGCT
GTAACCCCCCCCTGCACCCCCCTCCCCGAGTTGCTGAGCACGGCCCGGCTTCGGGTGCGGGGCTCCGTGC
GGGGCGTGGCGCGGGGCTCGCCGTGCCGGGCGGGGGGTGGCGGCAGGTGGGGGTGCCGGGCGGGGCGGGG
CCGCCTCGGGCCGGGGAGGGCTCGGGGGAGGGGCGCGGCGGCCCCGGAGCGCCGGCGGCTGTCGAGGCGC
GGCGAGCCGCAGCCATTGCCTTTTATGGTAATCGTGCGAGAGGGCGCAGGGACTTCCTTTGTCCCAAATC
TGGCGGAGCCGAAATCTGGGAGGCGCCGCCGCACCCCCTCTAGCGGGCGCGGGCGAAGCGGTGCGGCGCC
GGCAGGAAGGAAATGGGCGGGGAGGGCCTTCGTGCGTCGCCGCGCCGCCGTCCCCTTCTCCATCTCCAGC
CTCGGGGCTGCCGCAGGGGGACGGCTGCCTTCGGGGGGGACGGGGCAGGGCGGGGTTCGGCTTCTGGCGT
GTGACCGGCGGCTCTAGAGCCTCTGCTAACCATGTTCATGCCTTCTTCTTTTTCCTACAGCTCCTGGGCA
ACGTGCTGGTTATTGTGCTGTCTCATCATTTTGGCAAAGAATTGATGGTGAGCAAGGGCGAGGAGGATAA
CATGGCCATCATCAAGGAGTTCATGCGCTTCAAGGTGCACATGGAGGGCTCCGTGAACGGCCACGAGTTC
GAGATCGAGGGCGAGGGCGAGGGCCGCCCCTACGAGGGCACCCAGACCGCCAAGCTGAAGGTGACCAAGG
GTGGCCCCCTGCCCTTCGCCTGGGACATCCTGTCCCCTCAGTTCATGTACGGCTCCAAGGCCTACGTGAA
GCACCCCGCCGACATCCCCGACTACTTGAAGCTGTCCTTCCCCGAGGGCTTCAAGTGGGAGCGCGTGATG
AACTTCGAGGACGGCGGCGTGGTGACCGTGACCCAGGACTCCTCCCTGCAGGACGGCGAGTTCATCTACA
AGGTGAAGCTGCGCGGCACCAACTTCCCCTCCGACGGCCCCGTAATGCAGAAGAAGACCATGGGCTGGGA
GGCCTCCTCCGAGCGGATGTACCCCGAGGACGGCGCCCTGAAGGGCGAGATCAAGCAGAGGCTGAAGCTG
AAGGACGGCGGCCACTACGACGCTGAGGTCAAGACCACCTACAAGGCCAAGAAGCCCGTGCAGCTGCCCG
GCGCCTACAACGTCAACATCAAGTTGGACATCACCTCCCACAACGAGGACTACACCATCGTGGAACAGTA
CGAACGCGCCGAGGGCCGCCACTCCACCGGCGGCATGGACGAGCTGTACAAGTAAGCGGCCTGGAGGCTT
GCTGAAGGCTGTATGCTGATAACCTGAAGCCTGAGTATAGTTTTGGCCACTGACTGACTATACTCACTTC
AGGTTATCAGGACACAAGGCCTGTTACTAGCACTCACATGGAACAAATGCGGCCGCACTCCTCAGGTGCA
GGCTGCCTATCAGAAGGTGGTGGCTGGTGTGGCCAATGCCCTGGCTCACAAATACCACTGAGATCTTTTT
CCCTCTGCCAAAAATTATGGGGACATCATGAAGCCCCTTGAGCATCTGACTTCTGGCTAATAAAGGAAAT
TTATTTTCATTGCAATAGTGTGTTGGAATTTTTTGTGTCTCTCACTCGGAAGGACATATGGGAGGGCAAA
TCATTTAAAACATCAGAATGAGTATTTGGTTTAGAGTTTGGCAACATATGCCCATATGCTGGCTGCCATG
AACAAAGGTTGGCTATAAAGAGGTCATCAGTATATGAAACAGCCCCCTGCTGTCCATTCCTTATTCCATA
GAAAAGCCTTGACTTGAGGTTAGATTTTTTTTATATTTTGTTTTGTGTTATTTTTTTCTTTAACATCCCT
AAAATTTTCCTTACATGTTTTACTAGCCAGATTTTTCCTCCTCTCCTGACTACTCCCAGTCATAGCTGTC
CCTCTTCTCTTATGGAGATCCCTCGACCTGCAGCCCAAGCTTGGCGTAATCATGGTCATAGCTGTTTCCT
GTGTGAAATTGTTATCCGCTCACAATTCCACACAACATACGAGCCGGAAGCATAAAGTGTAAAGCCTGGG
GTGCCTAATGAGTGAGCTAACTCACATTAATTGCGTTGCGCTCACTGCCCGCTTTCCAGTCGGGAAACCT
GTCGTGCCAGCGGATCCGCATCTCAATTAGTCAGCAACCATAGTCCCGCCCCTAACTCCGCCCATCCCGC
CCCTAACTCCGCCCAGTTCCGCCCATTCTCCGCCCCATGGCTGACTAATTTTTTTTATTTATGCAGAGGC
CGAGGCCGCCTCGGCCTCTGAGCTATTCCAGAAGTAGTGAGGAGGCTTTTTTGGAGGCCTAGGCTTTTGC
AAAAAGCTAACTTGTTTATTGCAGCTTATAATGGTTACAAATAAAGCAATAGCATCACAAATTTCACAAA
TAAAGCATTTTTTTCACTGCATTCTAGTTGTGGTTTGTCCAAACTCATCAATGTATCTTATCATGTCTGG
ATCCGCTGCATTAATGAATCGGCCAACGCGCGGGGAGAGGCGGTTTGCGTATTGGGCGCTCTTCCGCTTC
CTCGCTCACTGACTCGCTGCGCTCGGTCGTTCGGCTGCGGCGAGCGGTATCAGCTCACTCAAAGGCGGTA
ATACGGTTATCCACAGAATCAGGGGATAACGCAGGAAAGAACATGTGAGCAAAAGGCCAGCAAAAGGCCA
GGAACCGTAAAAAGGCCGCGTTGCTGGCGTTTTTCCATAGGCTCCGCCCCCCTGACGAGCATCACAAAAA
TCGACGCTCAAGTCAGAGGTGGCGAAACCCGACAGGACTATAAAGATACCAGGCGTTTCCCCCTGGAAGC
TCCCTCGTGCGCTCTCCTGTTCCGACCCTGCCGCTTACCGGATACCTGTCCGCCTTTCTCCCTTCGGGAA
GCGTGGCGCTTTCTCAATGCTCACGCTGTAGGTATCTCAGTTCGGTGTAGGTCGTTCGCTCCAAGCTGGG
CTGTGTGCACGAACCCCCCGTTCAGCCCGACCGCTGCGCCTTATCCGGTAACTATCGTCTTGAGTCCAAC
CCGGTAAGACACGACTTATCGCCACTGGCAGCAGCCACTGGTAACAGGATTAGCAGAGCGAGGTATGTAG
GCGGTGCTACAGAGTTCTTGAAGTGGTGGCCTAACTACGGCTACACTAGAAGGACAGTATTTGGTATCTG
CGCTCTGCTGAAGCCAGTTACCTTCGGAAAAAGAGTTGGTAGCTCTTGATCCGGCAAACAAACCACCGCT
GGTAGCGGTGGTTTTTTTGTTTGCAAGCAGCAGATTACGCGCAGAAAAAAAGGATCTCAAGAAGATCCTT
TGATCTTTTCTACGGGGTCTGACGCTCAGTGGAACGAAAACTCACGTTAAGGGATTTTGGTCATGAGATT
ATCAAAAAGGATCTTCACCTAGATCCTTTTAAATTAAAAATGAAGTTTTAAATCAATCTAAAGTATATAT
GAGTAAACTTGGTCTGACAGTTACCAATGCTTAATCAGTGAGGCACCTATCTCAGCGATCTGTCTATTTC
GTTCATCCATAGTTGCCTGACTCCCCGTCGTGTAGATAACTACGATACGGGAGGGCTTACCATCTGGCCC
CAGTGCTGCAATGATACCGCGAGACCCACGCTCACCGGCTCCAGATTTATCAGCAATAAACCAGCCAGCC
GGAAGGGCCGAGCGCAGAAGTGGTCCTGCAACTTTATCCGCCTCCATCCAGTCTATTAATTGTTGCCGGG
AAGCTAGAGTAAGTAGTTCGCCAGTTAATAGTTTGCGCAACGTTGTTGCCATTGCTACAGGCATCGTGGT
GTCACGCTCGTCGTTTGGTATGGCTTCATTCAGCTCCGGTTCCCAACGATCAAGGCGAGTTACATGATCC
CCCATGTTGTGCAAAAAAGCGGTTAGCTCCTTCGGTCCTCCGATCGTTGTCAGAAGTAAGTTGGCCGCAG
TGTTATCACTCATGGTTATGGCAGCACTGCATAATTCTCTTACTGTCATGCCATCCGTAAGATGCTTTTC
TGTGACTGGTGAGTACTCAACCAAGTCATTCTGAGAATAGTGTATGCGGCGACCGAGTTGCTCTTGCCCG
GCGTCAATACGGGATAATACCGCGCCACATAGCAGAACTTTAAAAGTGCTCATCATTGGAAAACGTTCTT
CGGGGCGAAAACTCTCAAGGATCTTACCGCTGTTGAGATCCAGTTCGATGTAACCCACTCGTGCACCCAA
CTGATCTTCAGCATCTTTTACTTTCACCAGCGTTTCTGGGTGAGCASAAACAGGAAGGCAAAATGCCGCA
AAAAAGGGAATAAGGGCGACACGGAAATGTTGAATACTCATACTCTTCCTTTTTCAATATTATTGAAGCA
TTTATCAGGGTTATTGTCTCATGAGCGGATACATATTTGAATGTATTTAGAAAAATAAACAAATAGGGGT
TCCGCGCACATTTCCCCGAAAAGTGCCACCTG
Features (pLannotate 1.2.2; 19 found; start..end, strand, type, name):
      4..383     +  enhancer       CMV enhancer: human cytomegalovirus immediate early enhancer
    386..661     +  promoter       chicken β-actin promoter: No description available
    662..1670    +  intron         chimeric intron: chimera between introns from chicken β-actin and rabbit β-globin
   1725..2432    +  CDS            mCherry: mCherry is a basic (constitutively fluorescent) red fluorescent protein published in 2004, derived from Discosoma sp.. It is reported to be a very rapidly-maturing monomer with low acid sensitivity.
   2441..2467    +  ncRNA          5' miR-155: sequence upstream of the precursor of mouse miR-155 microRNA (Uva et al., 2013) miRNA
   2531..2569    +  ncRNA          3' miR-155 (fragment): sequence downstream of the precursor of mouse miR-155 microRNA (Uva et al., 2013) miRNA
   2577..2648    +  CDS            HBB (fragment): HBB_PONPY - Experimental evidence at transcript level: Swiss-Prot protein existence level 2. Involved in oxygen transport from the lung to the various peripheral tissues. From Pongo pygmaeus (Bornean orangutan).
   2719..2774    +  polyA_signal   β-globin poly(A) signal: rabbit β-globin polyadenylation signal (Gil and Proudfoot, 1987)
   3159..3175    -  protein_bind   lac operator: The lac repressor binds to the lac operator to inhibit transcription in E. coli. This inhibition can be relieved by adding lactose or isopropyl-β-D-thiogalactopyranoside (IPTG). lac repressor encoded by lacI
   3183..3213    -  promoter       lac promoter: promoter for the E. coli lac operon
   3228..3249    -  protein_bind   CAP binding site: CAP binding activates transcription in the presence of cAMP. E. coli catabolite activator protein
   3262..3301    -  CDS            lacI (fragment): lac repressor; lacI; The lac repressor binds to the lac operator to inhibit transcription in E. coli. This inhibition can be relieved by adding lactose or isopropyl-β-D-thiogalactopyranoside (IPTG).
   3308..3330    +  promoter       SV40 promoter (fragment): SV40 enhancer and early promoter
   3354..3489    +  rep_origin     SV40 ori: SV40 origin of replication
   3509..3643    +  polyA_signal   SV40 poly(A) signal: SV40 polyadenylation signal
   3645..3699    -  CDS            lacI (fragment): lac repressor; lacI; The lac repressor binds to the lac operator to inhibit transcription in E. coli. This inhibition can be relieved by adding lactose or isopropyl-β-D-thiogalactopyranoside (IPTG).
   3882..4470    -  rep_origin     ori: high-copy-number ColE1/pMB1/pBR322/pUC origin of replication
   4641..5501    -  CDS            AmpR: β-lactamase; bla; confers resistance to ampicillin, carbenicillin, and related antibiotics
   5502..5606    -  promoter       AmpR promoter: bla
