[The description below was written by a language model from this plasmid's Addgene catalogue record and pLannotate feature annotations shown in this document.]
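Description:
CAG-mCherry-Otx2shRNA2 is a 5.6 kb mammalian expression plasmid built on the pCAG-mCherry backbone, designed to knock down mouse Otx2 while marking the expressing cells with red fluorescence. It is propagated in E. coli through a high-copy ColE1/pUC-type origin and selected with ampicillin via the β-lactamase gene and its native promoter. The backbone also carries remnants of lac regulatory sequence, an SV40 origin of replication and an SV40 polyadenylation signal, which are not part of the main expression unit. No mammalian selection marker is annotated.

The payload is a single Pol II transcription unit driven by the CAG promoter, annotated here as the CMV immediate-early enhancer, the chicken β-actin promoter and a chimeric β-actin/β-globin intron, which together give strong, broadly active expression. This drives the mCherry coding sequence. Immediately downstream, in the 3' untranslated region, sits an artificial microRNA cassette. There, 5' and 3' flanking sequences from mouse miR-155 bracket a short hairpin directed against Otx2, inserted by Gibson cloning and derived from a commercial Pol II miR RNAi system. The transcript ends in rabbit β-globin sequence and its polyadenylation signal; the short "HBB" coding fragment called by the annotation is probably just part of this β-globin 3' region. Because the hairpin is embedded in a microRNA context, it can be processed from the same Pol II transcript that encodes mCherry, so reporter fluorescence indicates cells expressing the knockdown cassette.

The associated publication concerns the gene regulatory network governing the rod versus bipolar cell fate decision in the vertebrate retina, which suggests that this construct served for Otx2 loss-of-function experiments in that setting. The "shRNA2" designation suggests it is one of several hairpins against the gene.
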