Addgene plasmid #73980: CAG-mCherry-Otx2shRNA2
Purpose: Otx2 shRNA2 (mir155 backbone) was inserted into the 3'UTR of mCherry.
Depositing lab: Connie Cepko. Depositing organization: Harvard Medical School. Publication: A gene regulatory network controls the binary fate decision of rod and bipolar cells in the vertebrate retina. Wang S, Sengel C, Emerson MM, Cepko CL. Dev Cell. 2014 Sep 8;30(5):513-27. doi: 10.1016/j.devcel.2014.07.018. Epub 2014 Aug 21. PubMed 25155555.
Backbone
  Vector backbone: pCAG-mCherry
  Backbone size w/o insert (bp): 5568
  Total vector size (bp): 5632
  Vector type: Mammalian Expression
Growth in bacteria
  Bacterial resistance: Ampicillin, 100 μg/mL
  Growth temperature: 37°C
  Growth strain: DH5alpha
  Copy number: Unknown
Gene/Insert
  Gene/Insert name: shRNA that targets the mouse Otx2 gene
  gRNA/shRNA sequence: taacctgaagcctgagtata
  Species: M. musculus (mouse)
  Promoter: CAG
  Cloning method: Gibson Cloning
  Sequencing primers: 5′ caccatcgtggaacagtacg
Terms and licenses: Academic/Nonprofit Terms; Industry Terms: Not Available to Industry
Depositor comments: The shRNA cassette was obtained via the BLOCK-iTTM PolII miR RNAi Express (Life Technologies).
How to cite: CAG-mCherry-Otx2shRNA2 was a gift from Connie Cepko (Addgene plasmid # 73980 ; http://n2t.net/addgene:73980 ; RRID:Addgene_73980)
