>Addgene plasmid #73980 | CAG-mCherry-Otx2shRNA2 | addgene partial sequence | sequence record 141454 | pCAG-F 5'-GCAACGTGCTGGTTATTGTG-3'
AAGAATTGATGGTGAGCAAGGGCGAGGAGGATAACATGGCCATCATCAAGGAGTTCATGCGCTTCAAGGT
GCACATGGAGGGCTCCGTGAACGGCCACGAGTTCGAGATCGAGGGCGAGGGCGAGGGCCGCCCCTACGAG
GGCACCCAGACCGCCAAGCTGAAGGTGACCAAGGGTGGCCCCCTGCCCTTCGCCTGGGACATCCTGTCCC
CTCAGTTCATGTACGGCTCCAAGGCCTACGTGAAGCACCCCGCCGACATCCCCGACTACTTGAAGCTGTC
CTTCCCCGAGGGCTTCAAGTGGGAGCGCGTGATGAACTTCGAGGACGGCGGCGTGGTGACCGTGACCCAG
GACTCCTCCCTGCAGGACGGCGAGTTCATCTACAAGGTGAAGCTGCGCGGCACCAACTTCCCCTCCGACG
GCCCCGTAATGCAGAAGAAGACCATGGGCTGGGAGGCCTCCTCCGAGCGGATGTACCCCGAGGACGGCGC
CCTGAAGGGCGAGATCAAGCAGAGGCTGAAGCTGAAGGACGGCGGCCACTACGACGCTGAGGTCAAGACC
ACCTACAAGGCCAAGAAGCCCGTGCAGCTGCCCGGCGCCTACAACGTCAACATCAAGTTGGACATCACCT
CCCACAACGAGGACTACACCATCGTGGAACAGTACGAACGCGCCGAGGGCCGCCACTCCACCGGCGGCAT
GGACGAGCTGTACAAGTAAGCGGCCTGGAGGCTTGCTGAAGGCTGTATGCTGATAACCTGAAGCCTGAGT
ATAGTTTTGGCCACTGACTGACTATACTCACTTCAGGTTATCAGGACACAAGGCCTGTTACTAGCACTCA
CATGGAACAAATGCGGCCGCACTCCTCAGGTGCAGGCTGCCTATCAGAAGGTGGTGGCTGGTGTGGCCAA
TGCCCTGGCTCACAAATACCACTGAGATCTTTT
