>Addgene plasmid #73980 | CAG-mCherry-Otx2shRNA2 | addgene partial sequence | sequence record 141455 | M13pUC-Rev 5'-AGCGGATAACAATTTCACACAGG-3'
ATGATTACGCCAAGCTTGGGCTGCAGGTCGAGGGATCTCCATAAGAGAAGAGGGACAGCTATGACTGGGA
GTAGTCAGGAGAGGAGGAAAAATCTGGCTAGTAAAACATGTAAGGAAAATTTTAGGGATGTTAAAGAAAA
AAATAACACAAAACAAAATATAAAAAAAATCTAACCTCAAGTCAAGGCTTTTCTATGGAATAAGGAATGG
ACAGCAGGGGGCTGTTTCATATACTGATGACCTCTTTATAGCCAACCTTTGTTCATGGCAGCCAGCATAT
GGGCATATGTTGCCAAACTCTAAACCAAATACTCATTCTGATGTTTTAAATGATTTGCCCTCCCATATGT
CCTTCCGAGTGAGAGACACAAAAAATTCCAACACACTATTGCAATGAAAATAAATTTCCTTTATTAGCCA
GAAGTCAGATGCTCAAGGGGCTTCATGATGTCCCCATAATTTTTGGCAGAGGGAAAAAGATCTCAGTGGT
ATTTGTGAGCCAGGGCATTGGCCACACCAGCCACCACCTTCTGATAGGCAGCCTGCACCTGAGGAGTGCG
GCCGCATTTGTTCCATGTGAGTGCTAGTAACAGGCCTTGTGTCCTGATAACCTGAAGTGAGTATAGTCAG
TCAGTGGCCAAAACTATACTCAGGCTTCAGGTTATCAGCATACAGCCTTCAGCAAGCCTCCAGGCCGCTT
ACTTGTACAGCTCGTCCATGCCGCCGGTGGAGTGGCGGCCCTCGGCGCGTTCGTACTGTTCCACGATGGT
GTAGTCCTCGTTGTGGGAGGTGATGTCCAACTTGATGTTGACGTTGTAGGCGCCGGGCAGCTGCACGGGC
TTCTTGGCCTTGTAGGTGGTCTTGACCTCAGCGTCGTAGTGGCCGCCGTCCTTCAGCTTCAGCCTCTGCT
TGATCTCGCCCTTCAGGGCGCCGTCCTCGGGG
